Addgene plasmid #163481: AiP1048-pAAV-mscRE10-minBGpromoter-tTA2-WPRE-hGHpA
Purpose: Direct-expressing tTA2 AAV Virus
Depositing lab: Allen Institute for Brain Science & Bosiljka Tasic. Depositing organization: Allen Institute. Publication: Enhancer viruses for combinatorial cell-subclass-specific labeling. Graybuck LT, Daigle TL, Sedeno-Cortes AE, Walker M, Kalmbach B, Lenz GH, Morin E, Nguyen TN, Garren E, Bendrick JL, Kim TK, Zhou T, Mortrud M, Yao S, Siverts LA, Larsen R, Gore BB, Szelenyi ER, Trader C, Balaram P, van Velthoven CTJ, Chiang M, Mich JK, Dee N, Goldy J, Cetin AH, Smith K, Way SW, Esposito L, Yao Z, Gradinaru V, Sunkin SM, Lein E, Levi BP, Ting JT, Zeng H, Tasic B. Neuron. 2021 Mar 23. pii: S0896-6273(21)00159-8. doi: 10.1016/j.neuron.2021.03.011. PubMed 33789083.
Backbone
  Vector backbone: pAAV-mscRE4-minBGpromoter-tTA2-WPRE-hGHpA
  Backbone manufacturer: Allen Institute
  Vector type: AAV
Growth in bacteria
  Bacterial resistance: Ampicillin, 100 μg/mL
  Growth temperature: 37°C
  Growth strain: NEB Stable
  Copy number: High Copy
Gene/Insert
  Gene/Insert name: tTA2
  Species: Synthetic
  Insert size (bp): 747
  Promoter: Beta Globin minimal promoter
  Cloning method: Restriction Enzyme; 5′ cloning site Mlul (not destroyed); 3′ cloning site SacI (not destroyed)
  Sequencing primers: 5′ CACCACCTGTCAGCTCCTTT; 3′ AAGGGAGATCCGACTCGTCT
Terms and licenses: Academic/Nonprofit Terms; Industry Terms: Not Available to Industry
Depositor comments: Funded by BRAIN initiative.
How to cite: AiP1048-pAAV-mscRE10-minBGpromoter-tTA2-WPRE-hGHpA was a gift from Allen Institute for Brain Science & Bosiljka Tasic (Addgene plasmid # 163481 ; http://n2t.net/addgene:163481 ; RRID:Addgene_163481)
