[The description below was written by a language model from this plasmid's Addgene catalogue record and pLannotate feature annotations shown in this document.]
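Description:
AiP1048-pAAV-mscRE10-minBGpromoter-tTA2-WPRE-hGHpA is an adeno-associated virus transfer plasmid of about 5.5 kb, built to produce recombinant AAV that expresses the tetracycline-controlled transactivator tTA2 directly from an enhancer-driven cassette. It derives from a sister construct carrying the mscRE4 enhancer. As the name and the retained MluI and SacI cloning sites suggest, the mscRE10 element takes that position upstream of a minimal beta-globin promoter. In bacteria the plasmid is maintained at high copy through a ColE1/pUC-type origin and selected with ampicillin via the bla gene. An f1 phage origin and small pBR322-derived remnants (bom and rop fragments) are also present in the backbone.

The expression cassette lies between AAV2 inverted terminal repeats, which direct replication and packaging of the intervening DNA into viral particles. The right ITR is annotated in full, whereas only short fragments of the left one were detected in the sequencing result. A minimal promoter has little activity on its own, so expression depends on the adjacent mscRE10 enhancer. Neither the enhancer nor the promoter is annotated in the feature table, and the record does not state which cell population mscRE10 targets. The 747 bp synthetic tTA2 coding sequence is picked up by the automated annotation as an rtTA3 fragment followed by three tandem minimal VP16 activation domains. This reflects sequence similarity between Tet transactivators; the catalogue identifies it as tTA2. Downstream, a WPRE enhances transcript stability and expression, and the human growth hormone polyadenylation signal terminates the message. The construct belongs to an enhancer virus toolkit for combinatorial labelling of cell subclasses in the brain, where virally delivered tTA2 can activate Tet-responsive reporters or effectors in the cells in which the enhancer is active.
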