Features (pLannotate 1.2.2; 15 found; start..end, strand, type, name):
     12..39      +  repeat_region  AAV2 ITR (fragment): inverted terminal repeat of adeno-associated virus serotype 2 inverted
     68..95      +  repeat_region  AAV2 ITR (fragment): inverted terminal repeat of adeno-associated virus serotype 2 inverted
    815..1512    +  CDS            rtTA3 (fragment): reverse tetracycline transactivator 3 activates expression from Tet-responsive promoters in the presence of doxycycline
   1442..1552    +  CDS            VP48: 3 tandem repeats of the minimal activation domain of herpes simplex virus VP16 (Cheng et al., 2013)
   1562..1586    +  misc_feature   MCS (fragment): pBluescript multiple cloning site
   1586..2174    +  misc_feature   WPRE: woodchuck hepatitis virus posttranscriptional regulatory element
   2206..2682    +  polyA_signal   hGH poly(A) signal: human growth hormone polyadenylation signal
   2722..2862    +  repeat_region  AAV2 ITR: inverted terminal repeat of adeno-associated virus serotype 2 inverted
   2867..2918    -  misc_feature   bom (fragment): basis of mobility region from pBR322
   2937..3392    +  rep_origin     f1 ori (sequence partly withheld): f1 bacteriophage origin of replication; arrow indicates direction of (+) strand synthesis
   3393..3442    -  misc_feature   bom (fragment): basis of mobility region from pBR322
   3544..3579    -  CDS            rop (fragment): Rop protein, which maintains plasmids at low copy number; rop
   3674..3778    +  promoter       AmpR promoter: bla
   3779..4639    +  CDS            AmpR: β-lactamase; bla; confers resistance to ampicillin, carbenicillin, and related antibiotics
   4810..5398    +  rep_origin     ori: high-copy-number ColE1/pMB1/pBR322/pUC origin of replication
>Addgene plasmid #163481 | AiP1048-pAAV-mscRE10-minBGpromoter-tTA2-WPRE-hGHpA | addgene full sequence | sequence record 325807 | Addgene NGS Result
CCTGCAGGCAGCTGCGCGCTCGCTCGCTCACTGAGGCCGCCCGGGCGTCGGGCGACCTTTGGTCGCCCGG
CCTCAGTGAGCGAGCGAGCGCGCAGAGAGGGAGTGGCCAACTCCATCACTAGGGGTTCCTGCGGCCGCAC
GCGTATGTGTCTTTTACTCTGATCCTCCTGTTTTTACCTTCCAAGTGCTGGAATCACAGACATATACCAC
TGTGCATAGCATCATTACAATGTTATAGTTTTTCACACTATGCCTTGACTTTTTGGAAAGGCAAACCACC
TCTTGGATTTCTCCTTCCTTCTCTATCTCTCTCTCTCTCTCTTCCTCCCTCCGTCCCTCCATCTCTTCCT
CCTTCCCATTTTCTTCTCTCCCTATTTGGACACAATATAAAATAATTTAGATGAGGTGAGTTAAATTGTG
AACAAAGTATGTGCCTATACATGGTTGTAAATCAGCTTATCAAAGTGTAATATTAGAAGAATTTATAAAA
ATGATAAAATTCATACTCAAAGTTCTGTGTAAAGCAATAATAGCTTTATCTCCTTTTAGTTATCTTGAGT
CTTTCTATGACTAACAACTCCCTCATAGGCATCTTAAAGAGCAGTAAGCATAAGTAGATTCCAAATGGGA
AGGGAGAAGTGTGAACCATCACTTTCATCCAGACTTGTAGATATATCTGCTGCATTTTCAGAAACCAGAA
ACAGACAGTGTTCTTTATCTCCATTGAGTCTAGTGTAGCAACAGAGCTCGGGCTGGGCATAAAAGTCAGG
GCAGAGCCATCTATTGCTTACATTTGCTTCTGGGATCCGCCACCATGTCTAGACTGGACAAGAGCAAAGT
CATAAACTCTGCTCTGGAATTACTCAATGAAGTCGGTATCGAAGGCCTGACGACAAGGAAACTCGCTCAA
AAGCTGGGAGTTGAGCAGCCTACCCTGTACTGGCACGTGAAGAACAAGCGGGCCCTGCTCGATGCCCTGG
CAATCGAGATGCTGGACAGGCATCATACCCACTTCTGCCCCCTGGAAGGCGAGTCATGGCAAGACTTTCT
GCGGAACAACGCCAAGTCATTCCGCTGTGCTCTCCTCTCACATCGCGACGGGGCTAAAGTGCATCTCGGC
ACCCGCCCAACAGAGAAACAGTACGAAACCCTGGAAAATCAGCTCGCGTTCCTGTGTCAGCAAGGCTTCT
CCCTGGAGAACGCACTGTACGCTCTGTCCGCCGTGGGCCACTTTACACTGGGCTGCGTATTGGAGGATCA
GGAGCATCAAGTAGCAAAAGAGGAAAGAGAGACACCTACCACCGATTCTATGCCCCCACTTCTGAGACAA
GCAATTGAGCTGTTCGACCATCAGGGAGCCGAACCTGCCTTCCTTTTCGGCCTGGAACTAATCATATGTG
GCCTGGAGAAACAGCTAAAGTGCGAAAGCGGCGGGCCGGCCGACGCCCTTGACGATTTTGACTTAGACAT
GCTCCCAGCCGATGCCCTTGACGACTTTGACCTTGATATGCTGCCTGCTGACGCTCTTGACGATTTTGAC
CTTGACATGCTCCCCGGGTAAGAATTCGATATCAAGCTTATCGATAATCAACCTCTGGATTACAAAATTT
GTGAAAGATTGACTGGTATTCTTAACTATGTTGCTCCTTTTACGCTATGTGGATACGCTGCTTTAATGCC
TTTGTATCATGCTATTGCTTCCCGTATGGCTTTCATTTTCTCCTCCTTGTATAAATCCTGGTTGCTGTCT
CTTTATGAGGAGTTGTGGCCCGTTGTCAGGCAACGTGGCGTGGTGTGCACTGTGTTTGCTGACGCAACCC
CCACTGGTTGGGGCATTGCCACCACCTGTCAGCTCCTTTCCGGGACTTTCGCTTTCCCCCTCCCTATTGC
CACGGCGGAACTCATCGCCGCCTGCCTTGCCCGCTGCTGGACAGGGGCTCGGCTGTTGGGCACTGACAAT
TCCGTGGTGTTGTCGGGGAAATCATCGTCCTTTCCTTGGCTGCTCGCCTATGTTGCCACCTGGATTCTGC
GCGGGACGTCCTTCTGCTACGTCCCTTCGGCCCTCAATCCAGCGGACCTTCCTTCCCGCGGCCTGCTGCC
GGCTCTGCGGCCTCTTCCGCGTCTTCGCCTTCGCCCTCAGACGAGTCGGATCTCCCTTTGGGCCGCCTCC
CCGCATCGATACCGAGCGCTGCTCGAGAGATCTACGGGTGGCATCCCTGTGACCCCTCCCCAGTGCCTCT
CCTGGCCCTGGAAGTTGCCACTCCAGTGCCCACCAGCCTTGTCCTAATAAAATTAAGTTGCATCATTTTG
TCTGACTAGGTGTCCTTCTATAATATTATGGGGTGGAGGGGGGTGGTATGGAGCAAGGGGCAAGTTGGGA
AGACAACCTGTAGGGCCTGCGGGGTCTATTGGGAACCAAGCTGGAGTGCAGTGGCACAATCTTGGCTCAC
TGCAATCTCCGCCTCCTGGGTTCAAGCGATTCTCCTGCCTCAGCCTCCCGAGTTGTTGGGATTCCAGGCA
TGCATGACCAGGCTCAGCTAATTTTTGTTTTTTTGGTAGAGACGGGGTTTCACCATATTGGCCAGGCTGG
TCTCCAACTCCTAATCTCAGGTGATCTACCCACCTTGGCCTCCCAAATTGCTGGGATTACAGGCGTGAAC
CACTGCTCCCTTCCCTGTCCTTCTGATTTTGTAGGTAACCACGTGCGGACCGAGCGGCCGCAGGAACCCC
TAGTGATGGAGTTGGCCACTCCCTCTCTGCGCGCTCGCTCGCTCACTGAGGCCGGGCGACCAAAGGTCGC
CCGACGCCCGGGCTTTGCCCGGGCGGCCTCAGTGAGCGAGCGAGCGCGCAGCTGCCTGCAGGGGCGCCTG
ATGCGGTATTTTCTCCTTACGCATCTGTGCGGTATTTCACACCGCATA
[95 nt withheld, positions 2919-3013]
T
[46 nt withheld, positions 3015-3060]
C
[141 nt withheld, positions 3062-3202]
CCTTTGACGTTGGAGTCCACGTTCTTT
[37 nt withheld, positions 3230-3266]
ACTCTATCTCGGGCTATTCTTTTGATTTATAAGGGATTTTGCCGATTTCGGTCTATTGGTTAAAAAATGA
GCTGATTTAACAAAAATTTAACGCGAATTTTAACAAAATATTAACGTTTACAATTTTATGGTGCACTCTC
AGTACAATCTGCTCTGATGCCGCATAGTTAAGCCAGCCCCGACACCCGCCAACACCCGCTGACGCGCCCT
GACGGGCTTGTCTGCTCCCGGCATCCGCTTACAGACAAGCTGTGACCGTCTCCGGGAGCTGCATGTGTCA
GAGGTTTTCACCGTCATCACCGAAACGCGCGAGACGAAAGGGCCTCGTGATACGCCTATTTTTATAGGTT
AATGTCATGATAATAATGGTTTCTTAGACGTCAGGTGGCACTTTTCGGGGAAATGTGCGCGGAACCCCTA
TTTGTTTATTTTTCTAAATACATTCAAATATGTATCCGCTCATGAGACAATAACCCTGATAAATGCTTCA
ATAATATTGAAAAAGGAAGAGTATGAGTATTCAACATTTCCGTGTCGCCCTTATTCCCTTTTTTGCGGCA
TTTTGCCTTCCTGTTTTTGCTCACCCAGAAACGCTGGTGAAAGTAAAAGATGCTGAAGATCAGTTGGGTG
CACGAGTGGGTTACATCGAACTGGATCTCAACAGCGGTAAGATCCTTGAGAGTTTTCGCCCCGAAGAACG
TTTTCCAATGATGAGCACTTTTAAAGTTCTGCTATGTGGCGCGGTATTATCCCGTATTGACGCCGGGCAA
GAGCAACTCGGTCGCCGCATACACTATTCTCAGAATGACTTGGTTGAGTACTCACCAGTCACAGAAAAGC
ATCTTACGGATGGCATGACAGTAAGAGAATTATGCAGTGCTGCCATAACCATGAGTGATAACACTGCGGC
CAACTTACTTCTGACAACGATCGGAGGACCGAAGGAGCTAACCGCTTTTTTGCACAACATGGGGGATCAT
GTAACTCGCCTTGATCGTTGGGAACCGGAGCTGAATGAAGCCATACCAAACGACGAGCGTGACACCACGA
TGCCTGTAGCAATGGCAACAACGTTGCGCAAACTATTAACTGGCGAACTACTTACTCTAGCTTCCCGGCA
ACAATTAATAGACTGGATGGAGGCGGATAAAGTTGCAGGACCACTTCTGCGCTCGGCCCTTCCGGCTGGC
TGGTTTATTGCTGATAAATCTGGAGCCGGTGAGCGTGGGTCTCGCGGTATCATTGCAGCACTGGGGCCAG
ATGGTAAGCCCTCCCGTATCGTAGTTATCTACACGACGGGGAGTCAGGCAACTATGGATGAACGAAATAG
ACAGATCGCTGAGATAGGTGCCTCACTGATTAAGCATTGGTAACTGTCAGACCAAGTTTACTCATATATA
CTTTAGATTGATTTAAAACTTCATTTTTAATTTAAAAGGATCTAGGTGAAGATCCTTTTTGATAATCTCA
TGACCAAAATCCCTTAACGTGAGTTTTCGTTCCACTGAGCGTCAGACCCCGTAGAAAAGATCAAAGGATC
TTCTTGAGATCCTTTTTTTCTGCGCGTAATCTGCTGCTTGCAAACAAAAAAACCACCGCTACCAGCGGTG
GTTTGTTTGCCGGATCAAGAGCTACCAACTCTTTTTCCGAAGGTAACTGGCTTCAGCAGAGCGCAGATAC
CAAATACTGTTCTTCTAGTGTAGCCGTAGTTAGGCCACCACTTCAAGAACTCTGTAGCACCGCCTACATA
CCTCGCTCTGCTAATCCTGTTACCAGTGGCTGCTGCCAGTGGCGATAAGTCGTGTCTTACCGGGTTGGAC
TCAAGACGATAGTTACCGGATAAGGCGCAGCGGTCGGGCTGAACGGGGGGTTCGTGCACACAGCCCAGCT
TGGAGCGAACGACCTACACCGAACTGAGATACCTACAGCGTGAGCTATGAGAAAGCGCCACGCTTCCCGA
AGGGAGAAAGGCGGACAGGTATCCGGTAAGCGGCAGGGTCGGAACAGGAGAGCGCACGAGGGAGCTTCCA
GGGGGAAACGCCTGGTATCTTTATAGTCCTGTCGGGTTTCGCCACCTCTGACTTGAGCGTCGATTTTTGT
GATGCTCGTCAGGGGGGCGGAGCCTATGGAAAAACGCCAGCAACGCGGCCTTTTTACGGTTCCTGGCCTT
TTGCTGGCCTTTTGCTCACATGT
